Addgene plasmid #160646: pDGB3 omega1 Tnos:nptII:Pnos - P35S:Cas9:Tnos - P35S:DsRed:Tnos (GB2235)
Purpose: Module for the constitutive expression of the nptII, Cas9 and DsRed genes.
Depositing lab: Diego Orzaez. Publication: The GB4.0 Platform, an All-In-One Tool for CRISPR/Cas-Based Multiplex Genome Engineering in Plants. Vazquez-Vilar M, Garcia-Carpintero V, Selma S, Bernabe-Orts JM, Sanchez-Vicente J, Salazar-Sarasua B, Ressa A, de Paola C, Ajenjo M, Quintela JC, Fernandez-Del-Carmen A, Granell A, Orzaez D. Front Plant Sci. 2021 Jul 1;12:689937. doi: 10.3389/fpls.2021.689937. eCollection 2021. PubMed 34276739.
Backbone
  Vector backbone: pEGB3_omega1
  Backbone manufacturer: self-made; derived from pCambia1302 generated at the Cambia Institute
  Vector type: CRISPR
  Selectable markers: lacZ
Growth in bacteria
  Bacterial resistance: Spectinomycin, 50 μg/mL
  Growth temperature: 37°C
  Growth strain: DH5alpha
  Copy number: Unknown
Gene/Insert
  Gene/Insert name: tNos:nptII:PNos-P35s:Cas9:tNos-P35s:DsRed:tNos
  Species: Unspecified
  Insert size (bp): 9357
  Mutation: BsaI and BsmBI sites removed
  Promoter: Pnos, 35S, 35S
  Cloning method: Restriction Enzyme; 5′ cloning site BsmBI (destroyed during cloning); 3′ cloning site BsmBI (destroyed during cloning)
  Sequencing primers: 5′ caacctctcgggcttctgga
Terms and licenses: Academic/Nonprofit Terms; Industry Terms: Not Available to Industry
Depositor comments: Compatible with GoldenBraid; insert can be released with BsaI.
How to cite: pDGB3 omega1 Tnos:nptII:Pnos - P35S:Cas9:Tnos - P35S:DsRed:Tnos (GB2235) was a gift from Diego Orzaez (Addgene plasmid # 160646 ; http://n2t.net/addgene:160646 ; RRID:Addgene_160646)
