[The description below was written by a language model from this plasmid's Addgene catalogue record and pLannotate feature annotations shown in this document.]
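Description:
pDGB3 omega1 Tnos:nptII:Pnos - P35S:Cas9:Tnos - P35S:DsRed:Tnos (GB2235) is a GoldenBraid omega-level binary vector for plant CRISPR work, built on the pEGB3_omega1 backbone, itself derived from pCambia1302. The backbone carries a ColE1/pMB1-type origin with a bom site for propagation in E. coli, plus the pVS1 oriV, RepA and StaA functions that give stable replication in Agrobacterium. Bacterial selection is by spectinomycin through aadA. The catalogue's lacZ entry presumably refers to the blue/white screening cassette of the empty vector, since no lacZ feature is annotated in the assembled plasmid.

Between the nopaline-type left and right T-DNA border repeats sit three constitutive transcriptional units, together about 9.4 kb. Next to the left border, in reverse orientation, nptII is driven by the nopaline synthase promoter and ended by the NOS terminator, giving kanamycin selection of transformed plant tissue. It is followed by Streptococcus pyogenes Cas9 under the CaMV 35S promoter with a TMV omega leader fragment and a NOS terminator, and then DsRed under a second 35S promoter and omega leader. DsRed provides a visible red marker for the transgene. The name gives Tnos for the DsRed unit, but the annotation detects a CaMV poly(A) signal fragment there. Internal BsaI and BsmBI sites were removed, and the module can be released with BsaI for further GoldenBraid assembly, for example with guide RNA units, which this plasmid lacks.

The two sequence records disagree. The 16,055 nt depositor sequence contains all three units, whereas the 10,381 nt repository sequencing result shows only one 35S promoter and no Cas9 annotation. This may reflect assembly collapse across, or recombination between, the repeated 35S and terminator regions.
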