Features (pLannotate 1.2.2; 26 found; start..end, strand, type, name):
     28..280     -  terminator     NOS terminator: nopaline synthase terminator and poly(A) signal
    323..1114    -  CDS            neo: KKA2_KLEPN - Also known as kan, nptII. Experimental evidence at protein level: Swiss-Prot protein existence level 1. Resistance to kanamycin, neomycin, paromomycin, ribostamycin, butirosin and gentamicin B. From Klebsiella pneumoniae.
   1148..1327    -  promoter       NOS promoter: nopaline synthase promoter
   2029..2373    +  promoter       CaMV 35S promoter: strong constitutive promoter from cauliflower mosaic virus
   2326..2372    +  promoter       minimal CaMV 35S promoter: minimal 35S promoter from cauliflower mosaic virus
   2404..2429    +  misc_feature   TMV Ω (fragment): translational enhancer from the tobacco mosaic virus 5'-leader sequence (Gallie et al., 1988)
   2446..6549    +  CDS            cas9: CAS9_STRP1 - Also known as csn1 From Streptococcus pyogenes serotype M1.
   6609..6861    +  terminator     NOS terminator: nopaline synthase terminator and poly(A) signal
   6982..7069    +  promoter       AmpR promoter (fragment): bla
   7705..8049    +  promoter       CaMV 35S promoter: strong constitutive promoter from cauliflower mosaic virus
   8002..8048    +  promoter       minimal CaMV 35S promoter: minimal 35S promoter from cauliflower mosaic virus
   8080..8105    +  misc_feature   TMV Ω (fragment): translational enhancer from the tobacco mosaic virus 5'-leader sequence (Gallie et al., 1988)
   8122..8796    +  CDS            DsRed2: DsRed2 is a basic (constitutively fluorescent) red fluorescent protein published in 2006, derived from Discosoma sp..
   8865..9024    +  polyA_signal   CaMV poly(A) signal (fragment): cauliflower mosaic virus polyadenylation signal
   9375..9399    +  misc_feature   RB T-DNA repeat: right border repeat from nopaline C58 T-DNA
   9739..10140   +  CDS            Y4CG_SINFN (fragment): Protein inferred from homology: Swiss-Prot protein existence level 3. From Sinorhizobium fredii (strain NBRC 101917 / NGR234).
  10700..11329   +  CDS            pVS1 StaA: stability protein from the Pseudomonas plasmid pVS1 (Heeb et al., 2000)
  11762..12830   +  CDS            pVS1 RepA (fragment): replication protein from the Pseudomonas plasmid pVS1 (Heeb et al., 2000)
  12896..13090   +  rep_origin     pVS1 oriV: origin of replication for the Pseudomonas plasmid pVS1 (Heeb et al., 2000)
  13293..13332   +  CDS            rop (fragment): Rop protein, which maintains plasmids at low copy number; rop
  13434..13574   +  misc_feature   bom: basis of mobility region from pBR322
  13760..14348   -  rep_origin     ori: high-copy-number ColE1/pMB1/pBR322/pUC origin of replication
  14439..15227   -  CDS            aadA: S3AD_ECOLX - Experimental evidence at protein level: Swiss-Prot protein existence level 1. Mediates bacterial resistance to the antibiotics streptomycin and spectinomycin. From Escherichia coli.
  15234..15290   -  CDS            GmR (fragment): gentamycin acetyltransferase; aacC1; confers resistance to gentamycin
  15466..15489   -  promoter       Pc promoter (fragment): intI1 (promoter lies within the coding sequence); class 1 integron promoter
  16013..16037   +  misc_feature   LB T-DNA repeat: left border repeat from nopaline C58 T-DNA
>Addgene plasmid #160646 | pDGB3 omega1 Tnos:nptII:Pnos - P35S:Cas9:Tnos - P35S:DsRed:Tnos (GB2235) | depositor full sequence | sequence record 311489 | pDGB3 omega1 Tnos:nptII:Pnos - P35S:Cas9:Tnos - P35S:DsRed:Tnos (GB2235) sequence 16055 bps
GGAGAGCGATCAGCTTGCATGCCGGTCGATCTAGTAACATAGATGACACCGCGCGCGATAATTTATCCTA
GTTTGCGCGCTATATTTTGTTTTCTATCGCGTATTAAATGTATAATTGCGGGACTCTAATCATAAAAACC
CATCTCATAAATAACGTCATGCATTACATGTTAATTATTACATGCTTAACGTAATTCAACAGAAATTATA
TGATAATCATGGCAAGACCGGCAACAGGATTCAATCTTAAGAAACTTTATTGCCAAATGTTTGAACGATC
TGCTTGACTCTAGCTAGAGTCCGAACCCCAGAGTCCCGCTCAGAAGAACTCGTCAAGAAGGCGATAGAAG
GCTATGCGCTGCGAATCGGGAGCGGCGATACCGTAAAGCACGAGGAAGCGGTCAGCCCATTCGCCGCCAA
GCTCTTCAGCAATATCACGGGTAGCCAACGCTATGTCCTGATAGCGGTCCGCCACACCCAGCCGGCCACA
GTCGATGAATCCAGAAAAGCGGCCATTTTCCACCATGATATTCGGCAAGCAGGCGTCGCCGTGGGTCACG
ACGAGATCCTCGCCGTCGGGCATCCGCGCCTTGAGCCTGGCGAACAGTTCGGCTGGCGCGAGCCCCTGAT
GCTCTTCGTCCAGATCATCCTGATCGACAAGACCGGCTTCCATCCGAGTACGTGCTCGCTCGATGCGGTG
TTTCGCTTGGTGGTCGAATGGGCAGGTAGCCGGATCAAGCGTATGCAGCCGCCGCATTGCATCAGCCATG
ATGGATACTTTCTCGGCAGGAGCAAGGTGAGATGACAGGAGATCCTGCCCCGGCACTTCGCCCAATAGCA
GCCAGTCCCTTCCCGCTTCAGTGACAACGTCGAGCACAGCTGCGCAAGGAACGCCCGTCGTGGCCAGCCA
CGATAGCCGCGCTGCCTCGTCTTGGAGTTCATTCAGGGCACCGGACAGGTCGGTCTTGACAAAAAGAACC
GGGCGCCCCTGCGCTGACAGCCGGAACACGGCGGCATCAGAGCAGCCGATTGTCTGTTGTGCCCAGTCAT
AGCCGAATAGCCTCTCCACCCAAGCGGCCGGAGAACCTGCGTGCAATCCATCTTGTTCAATCATGCCTCG
ATCGAGTTGAGAGTGAATATGAGACTCTAATTGGATACCGAGGGGAATTTATGGAACGTCAGTGGAGCAT
TTTTGACAAGAAATATTTGCTAGCTGATAGTGACCTTAGGCGACTTTTGAACGCGCAATAATGGTTTCTG
ACGTATGTGCTTAGCTCATTAAACTCCAGAAACCCGCGGCTGAGTGGCTCCTTCAACGTTGCGGTTCTGT
CAGTTCCAAACGTAAAACGGCTTGTCCCGCGTCATCGGCGGGGGTCATAACGTGACTCCCTTAATTCTCA
TGTATCTCCGTCAGGAGACTAGAGCCAAGCTGATCTCCTTTGCCCCGGAGATCACCATGGACGACTTTCT
CTATCTCTACGATCTAGGAAGAAAGTTCGACGGAGAAGGTGACGATACCATGTTCACCACCGATAATGAG
AAGATTAGCCTCTTCAATTTCAGAAAGAATGCTGACCCACAGATGGTTAGAGAGGCCTACGCGGCAGGTC
TGATCAAGACGATCTACCCGAGTAATAATCTCCAGGAGATCAAATACCTTCCCAAGAAGGTTAAAGATGC
AGTCAAAAGATTCAGGACTAACTGCATCAAGAACACAGAGAAAGATATATTTCTCAAGATCAGAAGTACT
ATTCCAGTATGGACGATTCAAGGCTTGCTTCATAAACCAAGGCAAGTAATAGAGATTGGAGTCTCTAAGA
AAGTAGTTCCTACTGAATCAAAGGCCATGGAGTCAAAAATTCAGATCGAGGATCTAACAGAACTCGCCGT
GAAGACTGGCGAACAGTTCATACAGAGTCTTTTACGACTCAATGACAAGAAGAAAATCTTCGTCAACATG
GTGGAGCACGACACTCTCGTCTACTCCAAGAATATCAAAGATACAGTCTCAGAAGACCAAAGGGCTATTG
AGACTTTTCAACAAAGGGTAATATCGGGAAACCTCCTCGGATTCCATTGCCCAGCTATCTGTCACTTCAT
CAAAAGGACAGTAGAAAAGGAAGGTGGCACCTACAAATGCCATCATTGCGATAAAGGAAAGGCTATCGTT
CAAGATGCCTCTGCCGACAGTGGTCCCAAAGATGGACCCCCACCCACGAGGAGCATCGTGGAAAAAGAAG
ACGTTCCAACCACGTCTTCAAAGCAAGTGGATTGATGTGATATCTCCACTGACGTAAGGGATGACGCACA
ATCCCACTATCCTTCGCAAGACCCTTCCTCTATATAAGGAAGTTCATTTCATTTGGAGAGGACTCCGGTA
TTTTTACAACAATACCACAACAAAACAAACAACAAACAACATTACAATTTACTATTCTAGTCGAAATGGA
CAAGAAGTACTCCATTGGGCTCGATATCGGCACAAACAGCGTCGGCTGGGCCGTCATTACGGACGAGTAC
AAGGTGCCGAGCAAAAAATTCAAAGTTCTGGGCAATACCGATCGCCACAGCATAAAGAAGAACCTCATTG
GCGCCCTCCTGTTCGACTCCGGGGAAACGGCCGAAGCCACGCGGCTCAAAAGAACAGCACGGCGCAGATA
TACCCGCAGAAAGAATCGGATCTGCTACCTGCAGGAGATCTTTAGTAATGAGATGGCTAAGGTGGATGAC
TCTTTCTTCCATAGGCTGGAGGAGTCCTTTTTGGTGGAGGAGGATAAAAAGCACGAGCGCCACCCAATCT
TTGGCAATATCGTGGACGAGGTGGCGTACCATGAAAAGTACCCAACCATATATCATCTGAGGAAGAAGCT
TGTAGACAGTACTGATAAGGCTGACTTGCGGTTGATCTATCTCGCGCTGGCGCATATGATCAAATTTCGG
GGACACTTCCTCATCGAGGGGGACCTGAACCCAGACAACAGCGATGTCGACAAACTCTTTATCCAACTGG
TTCAGACTTACAATCAGCTTTTCGAAGAGAACCCGATCAACGCATCCGGAGTTGACGCCAAAGCAATCCT
GAGCGCTAGGCTGTCCAAATCCCGGCGGCTCGAAAACCTCATCGCACAGCTCCCTGGGGAGAAGAAGAAC
GGCCTGTTTGGTAATCTTATCGCCCTGTCACTCGGGCTGACCCCCAACTTTAAATCTAACTTCGACCTGG
CCGAAGATGCCAAGCTTCAACTGAGCAAAGACACCTACGATGATGATCTCGACAATCTGCTGGCCCAGAT
CGGCGACCAGTACGCAGACCTTTTTTTGGCGGCAAAGAACCTGTCAGACGCCATTCTGCTGAGTGATATT
CTGCGAGTGAACACGGAGATCACCAAAGCTCCGCTGAGCGCTAGTATGATCAAGCGCTATGATGAGCACC
ACCAAGACTTGACTTTGCTGAAGGCCCTTGTCAGACAGCAACTGCCTGAGAAGTACAAGGAAATTTTCTT
CGATCAGTCTAAAAATGGCTACGCCGGATACATTGACGGCGGAGCAAGCCAGGAGGAATTTTACAAATTT
ATTAAGCCCATCTTGGAAAAAATGGACGGCACCGAGGAGCTGCTGGTAAAGCTTAACAGAGAAGATCTGT
TGCGCAAACAGCGCACTTTCGACAATGGAAGCATCCCCCACCAGATTCACCTGGGCGAACTGCACGCTAT
CCTCAGGCGGCAAGAGGATTTCTACCCCTTTTTGAAAGATAACAGGGAAAAGATTGAGAAAATCCTCACA
TTTCGGATACCCTACTATGTAGGCCCCCTCGCCCGGGGAAATTCCAGATTCGCGTGGATGACTCGCAAAT
CAGAAGAGACTATCACTCCCTGGAACTTCGAGGAAGTCGTGGATAAGGGGGCCTCTGCCCAGTCCTTCAT
CGAAAGGATGACTAACTTTGATAAAAATCTGCCTAACGAAAAGGTGCTTCCTAAACACTCTCTGCTGTAC
GAGTACTTCACAGTTTATAACGAGCTCACCAAGGTCAAATACGTCACAGAAGGGATGAGAAAGCCAGCAT
TCCTGTCTGGAGAGCAGAAGAAAGCTATCGTGGACCTCCTCTTCAAGACGAACCGGAAAGTTACCGTGAA
ACAGCTCAAAGAAGATTATTTCAAAAAGATTGAATGTTTCGACTCTGTTGAAATCAGCGGAGTGGAGGAT
CGCTTCAACGCATCCCTGGGAACGTATCACGATCTCCTGAAAATCATTAAAGACAAGGACTTCCTGGACA
ATGAGGAGAACGAGGACATTCTTGAGGACATTGTCCTCACCCTTACGTTGTTTGAAGATAGGGAGATGAT
TGAAGAACGCTTGAAAACTTACGCTCATCTCTTCGACGACAAAGTCATGAAACAGCTCAAGAGGCGCCGA
TATACAGGATGGGGGCGGCTGTCAAGAAAACTGATCAATGGGATCCGAGACAAGCAGAGTGGAAAGACAA
TCCTGGATTTTCTTAAGTCCGATGGATTTGCCAACCGGAACTTCATGCAGTTGATCCATGATGACTCTCT
CACCTTTAAGGAGGACATCCAGAAAGCACAAGTTTCTGGCCAGGGGGACAGTCTCCACGAGCACATCGCT
AATCTTGCAGGTAGCCCAGCTATCAAAAAGGGAATACTGCAGACCGTTAAGGTCGTGGATGAACTCGTCA
AAGTAATGGGAAGGCATAAGCCCGAGAATATCGTTATCGAGATGGCCCGAGAGAACCAAACTACCCAGAA
GGGACAGAAGAACAGTAGGGAAAGGATGAAGAGGATTGAAGAGGGTATAAAAGAACTGGGGTCCCAAATC
CTTAAGGAACACCCAGTTGAAAACACCCAGCTTCAGAATGAGAAGCTCTACCTGTACTACCTGCAGAACG
GCAGGGACATGTACGTGGATCAGGAACTGGACATCAATCGGCTCTCCGACTACGACGTGGATCATATCGT
GCCCCAGTCTTTTCTCAAAGATGATTCTATTGATAATAAAGTGTTGACAAGATCCGATAAAAATAGAGGG
AAGAGTGATAACGTCCCCTCAGAAGAAGTTGTCAAGAAAATGAAAAATTATTGGCGGCAGCTGCTGAACG
CCAAACTGATCACACAACGGAAGTTCGATAATCTGACTAAGGCTGAACGAGGTGGCCTGTCTGAGTTGGA
TAAAGCCGGCTTCATCAAAAGGCAGCTTGTTGAGACACGCCAGATCACCAAGCACGTGGCCCAAATTCTC
GATTCACGCATGAACACCAAGTACGATGAAAATGACAAACTGATTCGAGAGGTGAAAGTTATTACTCTGA
AGTCTAAGCTGGTTTCAGATTTCAGAAAGGACTTTCAGTTTTATAAGGTGAGAGAGATCAACAATTACCA
CCATGCGCATGATGCCTACCTGAATGCAGTGGTAGGCACTGCACTTATCAAAAAATATCCCAAGCTTGAA
TCTGAATTTGTTTACGGAGACTATAAAGTGTACGATGTTAGGAAAATGATCGCAAAGTCTGAGCAGGAAA
TAGGCAAGGCCACCGCTAAGTACTTCTTTTACAGCAATATTATGAATTTTTTCAAGACCGAGATTACACT
GGCCAATGGAGAGATTCGGAAGCGACCACTTATCGAAACAAACGGAGAAACAGGAGAAATCGTGTGGGAC
AAGGGTAGGGATTTCGCGACAGTCCGGAAGGTCCTGTCCATGCCGCAGGTGAACATCGTTAAAAAGACCG
AAGTACAGACCGGAGGCTTCTCCAAGGAAAGTATCCTCCCGAAAAGGAACAGCGACAAGCTGATCGCACG
CAAAAAAGATTGGGACCCCAAGAAATACGGCGGATTCGATTCTCCTACAGTCGCTTACAGTGTACTGGTT
GTGGCCAAAGTGGAGAAAGGGAAGTCTAAAAAACTCAAAAGCGTCAAGGAACTGCTGGGCATCACAATCA
TGGAGCGATCAAGCTTCGAAAAAAACCCCATCGACTTTCTCGAGGCGAAAGGATATAAAGAGGTCAAAAA
AGACCTCATCATTAAGCTTCCCAAGTACTCTCTCTTTGAGCTTGAAAACGGCCGGAAACGAATGCTCGCT
AGTGCGGGCGAGCTGCAGAAAGGTAACGAGCTGGCACTGCCCTCTAAATACGTTAATTTCTTGTATCTGG
CCAGCCACTATGAAAAGCTCAAAGGATCTCCCGAAGATAATGAGCAGAAGCAGCTGTTCGTGGAACAACA
CAAACACTACCTTGATGAGATCATCGAGCAAATAAGCGAATTCTCCAAAAGAGTGATCCTCGCCGACGCT
AACCTCGATAAGGTGCTTTCTGCTTACAATAAGCACAGGGATAAGCCCATCAGGGAGCAGGCAGAAAACA
TTATCCACTTGTTTACTCTGACCAACTTGGGCGCGCCTGCAGCCTTCAAGTACTTCGACACCACCATAGA
CAGAAAGCGGTACACCTCTACAAAGGAGGTCCTGGACGCCACACTGATTCATCAGTCAATTACGGGGCTC
TATGAAACAAGAATCGACCTCTCTCAGCTCGGTGGAGACAGCAGGGCTGACCCCAAGAAGAAGAGGAAGG
TGTGAGCTTGGAATGGATCTTCGATCCCGATCGTTCAAACATTTGGCAATAAAGTTTCTTAAGATTGAAT
CCTGTTGCCGGTCTTGCGACGATTATCATATAATTTCTGTTGAATTACGTTAAGCATGTAATAATTAACA
TGTAATGCATGACGTTATTTATGAGATGGGTTTTTATGATTAGAGTCCCGCAATTATACATTTAATACGC
GATAGAAAACAAAATATAGCGCGCAAACTAGGATAAATTATCGCGCDCGGTGTCATCTATGTTACTAGAT
CGGGAATTGCCAAGCTAATTCTTGAAGACGAAAGGGCCTCGTGATACGCCTATTTTTATAGGTTAATGTC
ATGATAATAATGGTTTCTTAGACGTCAGGTGGCACTTTTCGGGGAAATGTGCGCGGAACCCCTATTTGTT
TATTTTTCTAAATACATTCAAATATGTATCCGCTCATGAGACAATAACCCTGATAAATGCTTCAATAATG
GGACCGACTCGCGCTGTCAGGAGACTAGAGCCAAGCTGATCTCCTTTGCCCCGGAGATCACCATGGACGA
CTTTCTCTATCTCTACGATCTAGGAAGAAAGTTCGACGGAGAAGGTGACGATACCATGTTCACCACCGAT
AATGAGAAGATTAGCCTCTTCAATTTCAGAAAGAATGCTGACCCACAGATGGTTAGAGAGGCCTACGCGG
CAGGTCTGATCAAGACGATCTACCCGAGTAATAATCTCCAGGAGATCAAATACCTTCCCAAGAAGGTTAA
AGATGCAGTCAAAAGATTCAGGACTAACTGCATCAAGAACACAGAGAAAGATATATTTCTCAAGATCAGA
AGTACTATTCCAGTATGGACGATTCAAGGCTTGCTTCATAAACCAAGGCAAGTAATAGAGATTGGAGTCT
CTAAGAAAGTAGTTCCTACTGAATCAAAGGCCATGGAGTCAAAAATTCAGATCGAGGATCTAACAGAACT
CGCCGTGAAGACTGGCGAACAGTTCATACAGAGTCTTTTACGACTCAATGACAAGAAGAAAATCTTCGTC
AACATGGTGGAGCACGACACTCTCGTCTACTCCAAGAATATCAAAGATACAGTCTCAGAAGACCAAAGGG
CTATTGAGACTTTTCAACAAAGGGTAATATCGGGAAACCTCCTCGGATTCCATTGCCCAGCTATCTGTCA
CTTCATCAAAAGGACAGTAGAAAAGGAAGGTGGCACCTACAAATGCCATCATTGCGATAAAGGAAAGGCT
ATCGTTCAAGATGCCTCTGCCGACAGTGGTCCCAAAGATGGACCCCCACCCACGAGGAGCATCGTGGAAA
AAGAAGACGTTCCAACCACGTCTTCAAAGCAAGTGGATTGATGTGATATCTCCACTGACGTAAGGGATGA
CGCACAATCCCACTATCCTTCGCAAGACCCTTCCTCTATATAAGGAAGTTCATTTCATTTGGAGAGGACT
CCGGTATTTTTACAACAATACCACAACAAAACAAACAACAAACAACATTACAATTTACTATTCTAGTCGA
AATGGCCTCCTCCGAGAACGTCATCACCGAGTTCATGCGCTTCAAGGTGCGCATGGAGGGCACCGTGAAC
GGCCACGAGTTCGAGATCGAGGGCGAGGGCGAGGGCCGCCCCTACGAGGGCCACAACACCGTGAAGCTGA
AGGTGACCAAGGGCGGCCCCCTGCCCTTCGCCTGGGACATCCTGTCCCCCCAGTTCCAGTACGGCTCCAA
GGTGTACGTGAAGCACCCCGCCGACATCCCCGACTACAAGAAGCTGTCCTTCCCCGAGGGCTTCAAGTGG
GAGCGCGTGATGAACTTCGAGGACGGCGGCGTGGCGACCGTGACCCAGGACTCCTCCCTGCAGGACGGCT
GCTTCATCTACAAGGTGAAGTTCATCGGCGTGAACTTCCCCTCCGACGGCCCCGTGATGCAGAAGAAGAC
GATGGGCTGGGAGGCCTCCACCGAGCGCCTGTACCCCCGCGACGGCGTGCTGAAGGGCGAGACACACAAG
GCCCTGAAGCTGAAGGACGGCGGCCACTACCTGGTGGAGTTCAAGTCCATCTACATGGCCAAGAAGCCCG
TGCAGCTGCCCGGCTACTACTACGTGGACGCCAAGCTGGACATCACCTCCCACAACGAGGACTACACCAT
CGTGGAGCAGTACGAGCGCACCGAGGGCCGCCACCACCTGTTCCTGTAGGCTTCGGCCATGCTAGAGTCC
GCAAAAATCACCAGTCTCTCTCTACAAATCTATCTCTCTCTATTTTTCTCCAGAATAATGTGTGAGTAGT
TCCCAGATAAGGGAATTAGGGTTCTTATAGGGTTTCGCTCATGTGTTGAGCATATAAGAAACCCTTAGTA
TGTATTTGTATTTGTAAAATACTTCTATCAATAAAATTTCTAATTCCTAAAACCAAAATCCAGTGACCTC
GCTGTCAGGAGTCTCAATGGTAACTTTACTCTTTATTTAACCATACATTTTTTTTTATTTTTTTCACTTT
GTTCTTCATCCACTATTGTTCTTTGTTCATCTTGAACAAAAGCTCCCTCCTTCTTTGTTCTTCATCCACC
ATTGTTCTTCATCAATCATTTCGCTGTCAGGAGTCTCAATGGTAACTTTACTCTTTATTTAACCATACAT
TTTTTTTTATTTTTTTCACTTTGTTCTTCATCCACTATTGTTCTTTGTTCATCTTGAACAAAAGCTCCCT
CCTTCTTTGTTCTTCATCCACCATTGTTCTTCATCAATCATTTCGCTGTCATGAGACCGGATCCTGACAG
GATATATTGGCGGGTAAACCTAAGAGAAAAGAGCGTTTATTAGAATAATCGGATATTTAAAAGGGCGTGA
AAAGGTTTATCCGTTCGTCCATTTGTATGTGCATGCCAACCACAGGGTTCCCCTCGGGATCAAAGTACTT
TGATCCAACCCCTCCGCTGCTATAGTGCAGTCGGCTTCTGACGTTCAGTGCAGCCGTCATCTGAAAACGA
CATGTCGCACAAGTCCTAAGTTACGCGACAGGCTGCCGCCCTGCCCTTTTCCTGGCGTTTTCTTGTCGCG
TGTTTTAGTCGCATAAAGTAGAATACTTGCGACTAGAACCGGAGACATTACGCCATGAACAAGAGCGCCG
CCGCTGGCCTGCTGGGCTATGCCCGCGTCAGCACCGACGACCAGGACTTGACCAACCAACGGGCCGAACT
GCACGCGGCCGGCTGCACCAAGCTGTTTTCCGAGAAGATCACCGGCACCAGGCGCGACCGCCCGGAGCTG
GCCAGGATGCTTGACCACCTACGCCCTGGCGACGTTGTGACAGTGACCAGGCTAGACCGCCTGGCCCGCA
GCACCCGCGACCTACTGGACATTGCCGAGCGCATCCAGGAGGCCGGCGCGGGCCTGCGTAGCCTGGCAGA
GCCGTGGGCCGACACCACCACGCCGGCCGGCCGCATGGTGTTGACCGTGTTCGCCGGCATTGCCGAGTTC
GAGCGTTCCCTAATCATCGACCGCACCCGGAGCGGGCGCGAGGCCGCCAAGGCCCGAGGCGTGAAGTTTG
GCCCCCGCCCTACCCTCACCCCGGCACAGATCGCGCACGCCCGCGAGCTGATCGACCAGGAAGGCCGCAC
CGTGAAAGAGGCGGCTGCACTGCTTGGCGTGCATCGCTCGACCCTGTACCGCGCACTTGAGCGCAGCGAG
GAAGTGACGCCCACCGAGGCCAGGCGGCGCGGTGCCTTCCGTGAGGACGCATTGACCGAGGCCGACGCCC
TGGCGGCCGCCGAGAATGAACGCCAAGAGGAACAAGCATGAAACCGCACCAGGACGGCCAGGACGAACCG
TTTTTCATTACCGAAGAGATCGAGGCGGAGATGATCGCGGCCGGGTACGTGTTCGAGCCGCCCGCGCACC
TCTCAACCGTGCGGCTGCATGAAATCCTGGCCGGTTTGTCTGATGCCAAGCTGGCGGCCTGGCCGGCCAG
CTTGGCCGCTGAAGAAACCGAGCGCCGCCGTCTAAAAAGGTGATGTGTATTTGAGTAAAACAGCTTGCGT
CATGCGGTCGCTGCGTATATGATCCGATGAGTAAATAAACAAATACGCAAGGGGAACGCATGAAGGTTAT
CGCTGTACTTAACCAGAAAGGCGGGTCAGGCAAGACGACCATCGGAACCCATCTAGCCCGCGCCCTGCAA
CTCGCCGGGGCCGATGTTCTGTTAGTCGATTCCGATCCCCAGGGCAGTGCCCGCGATTGGGCGGCCGTGC
GGGAAGATCAACCGCTAACCGTTGTCGGCATCGACCGCCCGACGATTGACCGCGACGTGAAGGCCATCGG
CCGGCGCGACTTCGTAGTGATCGACGGAGCGCCCCAGGCGGCGGACTTGGCTGTGTCCGCGATCAAGGCA
GCCGACTTCGTGCTGATTCCGGTGCAGCCAAGCCCTTACGACATATGGGCCACCGCCGACCTGGTGGAGC
TGGTTAAGCAGCGCATTGAGGTCACGGATGGAAGGCTACAAGCGGCCTTTGTCGTGTCGCGGGCGATCAA
AGGCACGCGCATCGGCGGTGAGGTTGCCGAGGCGCTGGCCGGGTACGAGCTGCCCATTCTTGAGTCCCGT
ATCACGCAGCGCGTGAGCTACCCAGGCACTGCCGCCGCCGGCACAACCGTTCTTGAATCAGAACCCGAGG
GCGACGCTGCCCGCGAGGTCCAGGCGCTGGCCGCTGAAATTAAATCAAAACTCATTTGAGTTAATGAGGT
AAAGAGAAAATGAGCAAAAGCACAAACACGCTAAGTGCCGGCCGTCCGAGCGCACGCAGCAGCAAGGCTG
CAACGTTGGCCAGCCTGGCAGACACGCCAGCCATGAAGCGGGTCAACTTTCAGTTGCCGGCGGAGGATCA
CACCAAGCTGAAGATGTACGCGGTACGCCAAGGCAAGACCATTACCGAGCTGCTATCTGAATAGATCGCG
CAGCTACCAGAGTAAATGAGCAAATGAATAAATGAGTAGATGAATTTTAGCGGCTAAAGGAGGCGGCATG
GAAAATCAAGAACAACCAGGCACCGACGCCGTGGAATGCCCCATGTGTGGAGGAACGGGCGGTTGGCCAG
GCGTAAGCGGCTGGGTTGTCTGCCGGCCCTGCAATGGCACTGGAACCCCCAAGCCCGAGGAATCGGCGTG
ACGGTCGCAAACCATCCGGCCCGGTACAAATCGGCGCGGCGCTGGGTGATGACCTGGTGGAGAAGTTGAA
GGCCGCGCAGGCCGCCCAGCGGCAACGCATCGAGGCAGAAGCACGCCCCGGTGAATCGTGGCAAGCGGCC
GCTGATCGAATCCGCAAAGAATCCCGGCAACCGCCGGCAGCCGGTGCGCCGTCGATTAGGAAGCCGCCCA
AGGGCGACGAGCAACCAGATTTTTTCGTTCCGATGCTCTATGACGTGGGCACCCGCGATAGTCGCAGCAT
CATGGACGTGGCCGTTTTCCGTCTGTCGAAGCGTGACCGACGAGCTGGCGAGGTGATCCGCTACGAGCTT
CCAGACGGGCACGTAGAGGTTTCCGCAGGGCCGGCCGGCATGGCCAGTGTGTGGGATTACGACCTGGTAC
TGATGGCGGTTTCCCATCTAACCGAATCCATGAACCGATACCGGGAAGGGAAGGGAGACAAGCCCGGCCG
CGTGTTCCGTCCACACGTTGCGGACGTACTCAAGTTCTGCCGGCGAGCCGATGGCGGAAAGCAGAAAGAC
GACCTGGTAGAAACCTGCATTCGGTTAAACACCACGCACGTTGCCATGCAGCGTACGAAGAAGGCCAAGA
ACGGCCGCCTGGTGACGGTATCCGAGGGTGAAGCCTTGATTAGCCGCTACAAGATCGTAAAGAGCGAAAC
CGGGCGGCCGGAGTACATCGAGATCGAGCTAGCTGATTGGATGTACCGCGAGATCACAGAAGGCAAGAAC
CCGGACGTGCTGACGGTTCACCCCGATTACTTTTTGATCGATCCCGGCATCGGCCGTTTTCTCTACCGCC
TGGCACGCCGCGCCGCAGGCAAGGCAGAAGCCAGATGGTTGTTCAAGACGATCTACGAACGCAGTGGCAG
CGCCGGAGAGTTCAAGAAGTTCTGTTTCACCGTGCGCAAGCTGATCGGGTCAAATGACCTGCCGGAGTAC
GATTTGAAGGAGGAGGCGGGGCAGGCTGGCCCGATCCTAGTCATGCGCTACCGCAACCTGATCGAGGGCG
AAGCATCCGCCGGTTCCTAATGTACGGAGCAGATGCTAGGGCAAATTGCCCTAGCAGGGGAAAAAGGTCG
AAAAGGACTCTTTCCTGTGGATAGCACGTACATTGGGAACCCAAAGCCGTACATTGGGAACCGGAACCCG
TACATTGGGAACCCAAAGCCGTACATTGGGAACCGGTCACACATGTAAGTGACTGATATAAAAGAGAAAA
AAGGCGATTTTTCCGCCTAAAACTCTTTAAAACTTATTAAAACTCTTAAAACCCGCCTGGCCTGTGCATA
ACTGTCTGGCCAGCGCACAGCCGAAGAGCTGCAAAAAGCGCCTACCCTTCGGTCGCTGCGCTCCCTACGC
CCCGCCGCTTCGCGTCGGCCTATCGCGGCCGCTGGCCGCTCAAAAATGGCTGGCCTACGGCCAGGCAATC
TACCAGGGCGCGGACAAGCCGCGCCGTCGCCACTCGACCGCCGGCGCCCACATCAAGGCACCCTGCCTCG
CGCGTTTCGGTGATGACGGTGAAAACCTCTGACACATGCAGCTCCCGGTGACGGTCACAGCTTGTCTGTA
AGCGGATGCCGGGAGCAGACAAGCCCGTCAGGGCGCGTCAGCGGGTGTTGGCGGGTGTCGGGGCGCAGCC
ATGACCCAGTCACGTAGCGATAGCGGAGTGTATACTGGCTTAACTATGCGGCATCAGAGCAGATTGTACT
GAGAGTGCACCATATGCGGTGTGAAATACCGCACAGATGCGTAAGGAGAAAATACCGCATCAGGCGCTCT
TCCGCTTCCTCGCTCACTGACTCGCTGCGCTCGGTCGTTCGGCTGCGGCGAGCGGTATCAGCTCACTCAA
AGGCGGTAATACGGTTATCCACAGAATCAGGGGATAACGCAGGAAAGAACATGTGAGCAAAAGGCCAGCA
AAAGGCCAGGAACCGTAAAAAGGCCGCGTTGCTGGCGTTTTTCCATAGGCTCCGCCCCCCTGACGAGCAT
CACAAAAATCGACGCTCAAGTCAGAGGTGGCGAAACCCGACAGGACTATAAAGATACCAGGCGTTTCCCC
CTGGAAGCTCCCTCGTGCGCTCTCCTGTTCCGACCCTGCCGCTTACCGGATACCTGTCCGCCTTTCTCCC
TTCGGGAAGCGTGGCGCTTTCTCATAGCTCACGCTGTAGGTATCTCAGTTCGGTGTAGGTCGTTCGCTCC
AAGCTGGGCTGTGTGCACGAACCCCCCGTTCAGCCCGACCGCTGCGCCTTATCCGGTAACTATCGTCTTG
AGTCCAACCCGGTAAGACACGACTTATCGCCACTGGCAGCAGCCACTGGTAACAGGATTAGCAGAGCGAG
GTATGTAGGCGGTGCTACAGAGTTCTTGAAGTGGTGGCCTAACTACGGCTACACTAGAAGGACAGTATTT
GGTATCTGCGCTCTGCTGAAGCCAGTTACCTTCGGAAAAAGAGTTGGTAGCTCTTGATCCGGCAAACAAA
CCACCGCTGGTAGCGGTGGTTTTTTTGTTTGCAAGCAGCAGATTACGCGCAGAAAAAAAGGATCTCAAGA
AGATCCTTTGATCTTTTCTACGGGGTCTGACGCTCAGTGGAACGAAAACTCACGTTAAGGGATTTTGGTC
ATGCATTCTAGGTGATTATTTGCCGACTACCTTGGTGATCTCGCCTTTCACGTAGTGGACAAATTCTTCC
AACTGATCTGCGCGCGAGGCCAAGCGATCTTCTTCTTGTCCAAGATAAGCCTGTCTAGCTTCAAGTATGA
CGGGCTGATACTGGGCCGGCAGGCGCTCCATTGCCCAGTCGGCAGCGACATCCTTCGGCGCGATTTTGCC
GGTTACTGCGCTGTACCAAATGCGGGACAACGTAAGCACTACATTTCGCTCATCACCAGCCCAGTCGGGC
GGCGAGTTCCATAGCGTTAAGGTTTCATTTAGCGCCTCAAATAGATCCTGTTCAGGAACCGGATCAAAGA
GTTCCTCCGCCGCTGGACCTACCAAGGCAACGCTATGTTCTCTTGCTTTTGTCAGCAAGATAGCCAGATC
AATGTCGATCGTGGCTGGCTCGAAGATACCTGCAAGAATGTCATTGCGCTGCCATTCTCCAAATTGCAGT
TCGCGCTTAGCTGGATAACGCCACGGAATGATGTCGTCGTGCACAACAATGGTGACTTCTACAGCGCGGA
GAATCTCGCTCTCTCCAGGGGAAGCCGAAGTTTCCAAAAGGTCGTTGATCAAAGCTCGCCGCGTTGTTTC
ATCAAGCCTTACGGTCACCGTAACCAGCAAATCAATATCACTGTGTGGCTTCAGGCCGCCATCCACTGCG
GAGCCGTACAAATGTACGGCCAGCAACGTCGGTTCGAGATGGCGCTCGATGACGCCAACTACCTCTGATA
GTTGAGTCGATACTTCGGCGATCACCGCTTCCCTCATAATGTTTAACTTTGTTTTAGGGCGACTGCCCTG
CTGCGTAACATCGTTGCTGCTCCATAACATCAAACATCGACCCACGGCGTAACGCGCTTGCTGCTTGGAT
GCCCGAGGCATAGACTGTACCCCAAAAAAACAGTCATAACAAGCCATGAAAACCGCCACTGCGCCGTTAC
CACCGCTGCGTTCGGTCAAGGTTCTGGACCAGTTGCGTGAGCGCATACGCTACTTGCATTACAGCTTACG
AACCGAACAGGCTTATGTCCACTGGGTTCGTGCCTTCATCCGTTTCCACGGTGTGCGTCACCCGGCAACC
TTGGGTAGCAGCGAAGTCGAGGCATTTCTGTCCTGGCTGGAACAGAACTTATTATTTCCTTCCTCTTTTC
TACAGTATTTAAAGATACCCCAAGAAGCTAATTATAACAAGACGAACTCCAATTCACTGTTCCTTGCATT
CTAAAACCTTAAATACCAGAAAACAGCTTTTTCAAAGTTGTTTTCAAAGTTGGCGTATAACATAGTATCG
ACGGAGCCGATTTTGAAACCGCGGTGATCACAGGCAGCAACGCTCTGTCATCGTTACAATCAACATGCTA
CCCTCCGCGAGATCATCCGTGTTTCAAACCCGGCAGCTTAGTTGCCGTTCTTCCGAATAGCATCGGTAAC
ATGAGCAAAGTCTGCCGCCTTACAACGGCTCTCCCGCTGACGCCGTCCCGGACTGATGGGCTGCCTGTAT
CGAGTGGTGATTTTGTGCCGAGCTGCCGGTCGGGGAGCTGTTGGCTGGCTGGTGGCAGGATATATTGTGG
TGTAAACATAACGGATCCGGTCTCA
