Features (pLannotate 1.2.2; 21 found; start..end, strand, type, name):
    245..589     +  promoter       CaMV 35S promoter: strong constitutive promoter from cauliflower mosaic virus
    542..588     +  promoter       minimal CaMV 35S promoter: minimal 35S promoter from cauliflower mosaic virus
    621..646     +  misc_feature   TMV Ω (fragment): translational enhancer from the tobacco mosaic virus 5'-leader sequence (Gallie et al., 1988)
    663..1337    +  CDS            DsRed2: DsRed2 is a basic (constitutively fluorescent) red fluorescent protein published in 2006, derived from Discosoma sp..
   1406..1565    +  polyA_signal   CaMV poly(A) signal (fragment): cauliflower mosaic virus polyadenylation signal
   1916..1940    +  misc_feature   RB T-DNA repeat: right border repeat from nopaline C58 T-DNA
   2280..2681    +  CDS            Y4CG_SINFN (fragment): Protein inferred from homology: Swiss-Prot protein existence level 3. From Sinorhizobium fredii (strain NBRC 101917 / NGR234).
   3241..3870    +  CDS            pVS1 StaA: stability protein from the Pseudomonas plasmid pVS1 (Heeb et al., 2000)
   4299..5372    +  CDS            pVS1 RepA: replication protein from the Pseudomonas plasmid pVS1 (Heeb et al., 2000)
   5438..5632    +  rep_origin     pVS1 oriV: origin of replication for the Pseudomonas plasmid pVS1 (Heeb et al., 2000)
   5835..5874    +  CDS            rop (fragment): Rop protein, which maintains plasmids at low copy number; rop
   5976..6116    +  misc_feature   bom: basis of mobility region from pBR322
   6302..6890    -  rep_origin     ori: high-copy-number ColE1/pMB1/pBR322/pUC origin of replication
   6981..7769    -  CDS            aadA: S3AD_ECOLX - Experimental evidence at protein level: Swiss-Prot protein existence level 1. Mediates bacterial resistance to the antibiotics streptomycin and spectinomycin. From Escherichia coli.
   7776..7832    -  CDS            GmR (fragment): gentamycin acetyltransferase; aacC1; confers resistance to gentamycin
   8008..8031    -  promoter       Pc promoter (fragment): intI1 (promoter lies within the coding sequence); class 1 integron promoter
   8555..8579    +  misc_feature   LB T-DNA repeat: left border repeat from nopaline C58 T-DNA
   8625..8877    -  terminator     NOS terminator: nopaline synthase terminator and poly(A) signal
   8920..9711    -  CDS            neo: KKA2_KLEPN - Also known as kan, nptII. Experimental evidence at protein level: Swiss-Prot protein existence level 1. Resistance to kanamycin, neomycin, paromomycin, ribostamycin, butirosin and gentamicin B. From Klebsiella pneumoniae.
   9745..9924    -  promoter       NOS promoter: nopaline synthase promoter
  10024..10380   +  CDS            IBMP_CAMVB (fragment): Experimental evidence at protein level: Swiss-Prot protein existence level 1. Enhances the ribosomal termination-reinitiation event leading to the translation of major open reading frames on the polycistronic viral RNAs. From Cauliflower mosaic virus (strain Bari 1) (CaMV).
>Addgene plasmid #160646 | pDGB3 omega1 Tnos:nptII:Pnos - P35S:Cas9:Tnos - P35S:DsRed:Tnos (GB2235) | addgene full sequence | sequence record 321668 | Addgene NGS Result
AACCAAGGCAAGTAATAGAGATTGGAGTCTCTAAGAAAGTAGTTCCTACTGNNNNNNNNNNNNNNNNNNN
NNNNNNNNNNNNNNNNNNNNNNNNNNNNNNNNNNNNNNNNNNNNNNNNNCAGTTCATACAGAGTCTTTTA
CGACTCAATGACAAGAAGAAAATCTTCGTCAACATGGTGGAGCACGACACTCTCGTCTACTCCAAGAATA
TCAAAGATACAGTCTCAGAAGACCAAAGGGCTATTGAGACTTTTCAACAAAGGGTAATATCGGGAAACCT
CCTCGGATTCCATTGCCCAGCTATCTGTCACTTCATCAAAAGGACAGTAGAAAAGGAAGGTGGCACCTAC
AAATGCCATCATTGCGATAAAGGAAAGGCTATCGTTCAAGATGCCCCTGCCGACAGTGGTCCCAAAGATG
GACCCCCACCCACGAGGAGCATCGTGGAAAAAGAAGACGTTCCAACCACGTCTTCAAAGCAAGTGGATTG
ATGTGATATCTCCACTGACGTAAGGGATGACGCACAATCCCACTATCCTTCGCAAGACCCTTCCTCTATA
TAAGGAAGTTCATTTCATTTGGAGAGGACTCCGGTATTTTTACAACAATTACCACAACAAAACAAACAAC
AAACAACATTACAATTTACTATTCTAGTCGAAATGGCCTCCTCCGAGAACGTCATCACCGAGTTCATGCG
CTTCAAGGTGCGCATGGAGGGCACCGTGAACGGCCACGAGTTCGAGATCGAGGGCGAGGGCGAGGGCCGC
CCCTACGAGGGCCACAACACCGTGAAGCTGAAGGTGACCAAGGGCGGCCCCCTGCCCTTCGCCTGGGACA
TCCTGTCCCCCCAGTTCCAGTACGGCTCCAAGGTGTACGTGAAGCACCCCGCCGACATCCCCGACTACAA
GAAGCTGTCCTTCCCCGAGGGCTTCAAGTGGGAGCGCGTGATGAACTTCGAGGACGGCGGCGTGGCGACC
GTGACCCAGGACTCCTCCCTGCAGGACGGCTGCTTCATCTACAAGGTGAAGTTCATCGGCGTGAACTTCC
CCTCCGACGGCCCCGTGATGCAGAAGAAGACGATGGGCTGGGAGGCCTCCACCGAGCGCCTGTACCCCCG
CGACGGCGTGCTGAAGGGCGAGACACACAAGGCCCTGAAGCTGAAGGACGGCGGCCACTACCTGGTGGAG
TTCAAGTCCATCTACATGGCCAAGAAGCCCGTGCAGCTGCCCGGCTACTACTACGTGGACGCCAAGCTGG
ACATCACCTCCCACAACGAGGACTACACCATCGTGGAGCAGTACGAGCGCACCGAGGGCCGCCACCACCT
GTTCCTGTAGGCTTCGGCCATGCTAGAGTCCGCAAAAATCACCAGTCTCTCTCTACAAATCTATCTCTCT
CTATTTTTCTCCAGAATAATGTGTGAGTAGTTCCCAGATAAGGGAATTAGGGTTCTTATAGGGTTTCGCT
CATGTGTTGAGCATATAAGAAACCCTTAGTATGTATTTGTATTTGTAAAATACTTCTATCAATAAAATTT
CTAATTCCTAAAACCAAAATCCAGTGACCTCGCTGTCAGGAGTCTCAATGGTAACTTTACTCTTTATTTA
ACCATACATTTTTTTTTATTTTTTTCACTTTGTTCTTCATCCACTATTGTTCTTTGTTCATCTTGAACAA
AAGCTCCCTCCTTCTTTGTTCTTCATCCACCATTGTTCTTCATCAATCATTTCGCTGTCAGGAGTCTCAA
TGGTAACTTTACTCTTTATTTAACCATACATTTTTTTTTATTTTTTTCACTTTGTTCTTCATCCACTATT
GTTCTTTGTTCATCTTGAACAAAAGCTCCCTCCTTCTTTGTTCTTCATCCACCATTGTTCTTCATCAATC
ATTTCGCTGTCATGAGACCGGATCCTGACAGGATATATTGGCGGGTAAACCTAAGAGAAAAGAGCGTTTA
TTAGAATAATCGGATATTTAAAAGGGCGTGAAAAGGTTTATCCGTTCGTCCATTTGTATGTGCATGCCAA
CCACAGGGTTCCCCTCGGGATCAAAGTACTTTGATCCAACCCCTCCGCTGCTATAGTGCAGTCGGCTTCT
GACGTTCAGTGCAGCCGTCATCTGAAAACGACATGTCGCACAAGTCCTAAGTTACGCGACAGGCTGCCGC
CCTGCCCTTTTCCTGGCGTTTTCTTGTCGCGTGTTTTAGTCGCATAAAGTAGAATACTTGCGACTAGAAC
CGGAGACATTACGCCATGAACAAGAGCGCCGCCGCTGGCCTGCTGGGCTATGCCCGCGTCAGCACCGACG
ACCAGGACTTGACCAACCAACGGGCCGAACTGCACGCGGCCGGCTGCACCAAGCTGTTTTCCGAGAAGAT
CACCGGCACCAGGCGCGACCGCCCGGAGCTGGCCAGGATGCTTGACCACCTACGCCCTGGCGACGTTGTG
ACAGTGACCAGGCTAGACCGCCTGGCCCGCAGCACCCGCGACCTACTGGACATTGCCGAGCGCATCCAGG
AGGCCGGCGCGGGCCTGCGTAGCCTGGCAGAGCCGTGGGCCGACACCACCACGCCGGCCGGCCGCATGGT
GTTGACCGTGTTCGCCGGCATTGCCGAGTTCGAGCGTTCCCTAATCATCGACCGCACCCGGAGCGGGCGC
GAGGCCGCCAAGGCCCGAGGCGTGAAGTTTGGCCCCCGCCCTACCCTCACCCCGGCACAGATCGCGCACG
CCCGCGAGCTGATCGACCAGGAAGGCCGCACCGTGAAAGAGGCGGCTGCACTGCTTGGCGTGCATCGCTC
GACCCTGTACCGCGCACTTGAGCGCAGCGAGGAAGTGACGCCCACCGAGGCCAGGCGGCGCGGTGCCTTC
CGTGAGGACGCATTGACCGAGGCCGACGCCCTGGCGGCCGCCGAGAATGAACGCCAAGAGGAACAAGCAT
GAAACCGCACCAGGACGGCCAGGACGAACCGTTTTTCATTACCGAAGAGATCGAGGCGGAGATGATCGCG
GCCGGGTACGTGTTCGAGCCGCCCGCGCACCTCTCAACCGTGCGGCTGCATGAAATCCTGGCCGGTTTGT
CTGATGCCAAGCTGGCGGCCTGGCCGGCCAGCTTGGCCGCTGAAGAAACCGAGCGCCGCCGTCTAAAAAG
GTGATGTGTATTTGAGTAAAACAGCTTGCGTCATGCGGTCGCTGCGTATATGATGCGATGAGTAAATAAA
CAAATACGCAAGGGGAACGCATGAAGGTTATCGCTGTACTTAACCAGAAAGGCGGGTCAGGCAAGACGAC
CATCGCAACCCATCTAGCCCGCGCCCTGCAACTCGCCGGGGCCGATGTTCTGTTAGTCGATTCCGATCCC
CAGGGCAGTGCCCGCGATTGGGCGGCCGTGCGGGAAGATCAACCGCTAACCGTTGTCGGCATCGACCGCC
CGACGATTGACCGCGACGTGAAGGCCATCGGCCGGCGCGACTTCGTAGTGATCGACGGAGCGCCCCAGGC
GGCGGACTTGGCTGTGTCCGCGATCAAGGCAGCCGACTTCGTGCTGATTCCGGTGCAGCCAAGCCCTTAC
GACATATGGGCCACCGCCGACCTGGTGGAGCTGGTTAAGCAGCGCATTGAGGTCACGGATGGAAGGCTAC
AAGCGGCCTTTGTCGTGTCGCGGGCGATCAAAGGCACGCGCATCGGCGGTGAGGTTGCCGAGGCGCTGGC
CGGGTACGAGCTGCCCATTCTTGAGTCCCGTATCACGCAGCGCGTGAGCTACCCAGGCACTGCCGCCGCC
GGCACAACCGTTCTTGAATCAGAACCCGAGGGCGACGCTGCCCGCGAGGTCCAGGCGCTGGCCGCTGAAA
TTAAATCAAAACTCATTTGAGTTAATGAGGTAAAGAGAAAATGAGCAAAAGCACAAACACGCTAAGTGCC
GGCCGTCCGAGCGCACGCAGCAGCAAGGCTGCAACGTTGGCCAGCCTGGCAGACACGCCAGCCATGAAGC
GGGTCAACTTTCAGTTGCCGGCGGAGGATCACACCAAGCTGAAGATGTACGCGGTACGCCAAGGCAAGAC
CATTACCGAGCTGCTATCTGAATACATCGCGCAGCTACCAGAGTAAATGAGCAAATGAATAAATGAGTAG
ATGAATTTTAGCGGCTAAAGGAGGCGGCATGGAAAATCAAGAACAACCAGGCACCGACGCCGTGGAATGC
CCCATGTGTGGAGGAACGGGCGGTTGGCCAGGCGTAAGCGGCTGGGTTGCCTGCCGGCCCTGCAATGGCA
CTGGAACCCCCAAGCCCGAGGAATCGGCGTGAGCGGTCGCAAACCATCCGGCCCGGTACAAATCGGCGCG
GCGCTGGGTGATGACCTGGTGGAGAAGTTGAAGGCCGCGCAGGCCGCCCAGCGGCAACGCATCGAGGCAG
AAGCACGCCCCGGTGAATCGTGGCAAGCGGCCGCTGATCGAATCCGCAAAGAATCCCGGCAACCGCCGGC
AGCCGGTGCGCCGTCGATTAGGAAGCCGCCCAAGGGCGACGAGCAACCAGATTTTTTCGTTCCGATGCTC
TATGACGTGGGCACCCGCGATAGTCGCAGCATCATGGACGTGGCCGTTTTCCGTCTGTCGAAGCGTGACC
GACGAGCTGGCGAGGTGATCCGCTACGAGCTTCCAGACGGGCACGTAGAGGTTTCCGCAGGGCCGGCCGG
CATGGCCAGTGTGTGGGATTACGACCTGGTACTGATGGCGGTTTCCCATCTAACCGAATCCATGAACCGA
TACCGGGAAGGGAAGGGAGACAAGCCCGGCCGCGTGTTCCGTCCACACGTTGCGGACGTACTCAAGTTCT
GCCGGCGAGCCGATGGCGGAAAGCAGAAAGACGACCTGGTAGAAACCTGCATTCGGTTAAACACCACGCA
CGTTGCCATGCAGCGTACGAAGAAGGCCAAGAACGGCCGCCTGGTGACGGTATCCGAGGGTGAAGCCTTG
ATTAGCCGCTACAAGATCGTAAAGAGCGAAACCGGGCGGCCGGAGTACATCGAGATCGAGCTAGCTGATT
GGATGTACCGCGAGATCACAGAAGGCAAGAACCCGGACGTGCTGACGGTTCACCCCGATTACTTTTTGAT
CGATCCCGGCATCGGCCGTTTTCTCTACCGCCTGGCACGCCGCGCCGCAGGCAAGGCAGAAGCCAGATGG
TTGTTCAAGACGATCTACGAACGCAGTGGCAGCGCCGGAGAGTTCAAGAAGTTCTGTTTCACCGTGCGCA
AGCTGATCGGGTCAAATGACCTGCCGGAGTACGATTTGAAGGAGGAGGCGGGGCAGGCTGGCCCGATCCT
AGTCATGCGCTACCGCAACCTGATCGAGGGCGAAGCATCCGCCGGTTCCTAATGTACGGAGCAGATGCTA
GGGCAAATTGCCCTAGCAGGGGAAAAAGGTCGAAAAGGACTCTTTCCTGTGGATAGCACGTACATTGGGA
ACCCAAAGCCGTACATTGGGAACCGGAACCCGTACATTGGGAACCCAAAGCCGTACATTGGGAACCGGTC
ACACATGTAAGTGACTGATATAAAAGAGAAAAAAGGCGATTTTTCCGCCTAAAACTCTTTAAAACTTATT
AAAACTCTTAAAACCCGCCTGGCCTGTGCATAACTGTCTGGCCAGCGCACAGCCGAAGAGCTGCAAAAAG
CGCCTACCCTTCGGTCGCTGCGCTCCCTACGCCCCGCCGCTTCGCGTCGGCCTATCGCGGCCGCTGGCCG
CTCAAAAATGGCTGGCCTACGGCCAGGCAATCTACCAGGGCGCGGACAAGCCGCGCCGTCGCCACTCGAC
CGCCGGCGCCCACATCAAGGCACCCTGCCTCGCGCGTTTCGGTGATGACGGTGAAAACCTCTGACACATG
CAGCTCCCGGTGACGGTCACAGCTTGTCTGTAAGCGGATGCCGGGAGCAGACAAGCCCGTCAGGGCGCGT
CAGCGGGTGTTGGCGGGTGTCGGGGCGCAGCCATGACCCAGTCACGTAGCGATAGCGGAGTGTATACTGG
CTTAACTATGCGGCATCAGAGCAGATTGTACTGAGAGTGCACCATATGCGGTGTGAAATACCGCACAGAT
GCGTAAGGAGAAAATACCGCATCAGGCGCTCTTCCGCTTCCTCGCTCACTGACTCGCTGCGCTCGGTCGT
TCGGCTGCGGCGAGCGGTATCAGCTCACTCAAAGGCGGTAATACGGTTATCCACAGAATCAGGGGATAAC
GCAGGAAAGAACATGTGAGCAAAAGGCCAGCAAAAGGCCAGGAACCGTAAAAAGGCCGCGTTGCTGGCGT
TTTTCCATAGGCTCCGCCCCCCTGACGAGCATCACAAAAATCGACGCTCAAGTCAGAGGTGGCGAAACCC
GACAGGACTATAAAGATACCAGGCGTTTCCCCCTGGAAGCTCCCTCGTGCGCTCTCCTGTTCCGACCCTG
CCGCTTACCGGATACCTGTCCGCCTTTCTCCCTTCGGGAAGCGTGGCGCTTTCTCATAGCTCACGCTGTA
GGTATCTCAGTTCGGTGTAGGTCGTTCGCTCCAAGCTGGGCTGTGTGCACGAACCCCCCGTTCAGCCCGA
CCGCTGCGCCTTATCCGGTAACTATCGTCTTGAGTCCAACCCGGTAAGACACGACTTATCGCCACTGGCA
GCAGCCACTGGTAACAGGATTAGCAGAGCGAGGTATGTAGGCGGTGCTACAGAGTTCTTGAAGTGGTGGC
CTAACTACGGCTACACTAGAAGGACAGTATTTGGTATCTGCGCTCTGCTGAAGCCAGTTACCTTCGGAAA
AAGAGTTGGTAGCTCTTGATCCGGCAAACAAACCACCGCTGGTAGCGGTGGTTTTTTTGTTTGCAAGCAG
CAGATTACGCGCAGAAAAAAAGGATCTCAAGAAGATCCTTTGATCTTTTCTACGGGGTCTGACGCTCAGT
GGAACGAAAACTCACGTTAAGGGATTTTGGTCATGCATTCTAGGTGATTATTTGCCGACTACCTTGGTGA
TCTCGCCTTTCACGTAGTGGACAAATTCTTCCAACTGATCTGCGCGCGAGGCCAAGCGATCTTCTTCTTG
TCCAAGATAAGCCTGTCTAGCTTCAAGTATGACGGGCTGATACTGGGCCGGCAGGCGCTCCATTGCCCAG
TCGGCAGCGACATCCTTCGGCGCGATTTTGCCGGTTACTGCGCTGTACCAAATGCGGGACAACGTAAGCA
CTACATTTCGCTCATCACCAGCCCAGTCGGGCGGCGAGTTCCATAGCGTTAAGGTTTCATTTAGCGCCTC
AAATAGATCCTGTTCAGGAACCGGATCAAAGAGTTCCTCCGCCGCTGGACCTACCAAGGCAACGCTATGT
TCTCTTGCTTTTGTCAGCAAGATAGCCAGATCAATGTCGATCGTGGCTGGCTCGAAGATACCTGCAAGAA
TGTCATTGCGCTGCCATTCTCCAAATTGCAGTTCGCGCTTAGCTGGATAACGCCACGGAATGATGTCGTC
GTGCACAACAATGGTGACTTCTACAGCGCGGAGAATCTCGCTCTCTCCAGGGGAAGCCGAAGTTTCCAAA
AGGTCGTTGATCAAAGCTCGCCGCGTTGTTTCATCAAGCCTTACGGTCACCGTAACCAGCAAATCAATAT
CACTGTGTGGCTTCAGGCCGCCATCCACTGCGGAGCCGTACAAATGTACGGCCAGCAACGTCGGTTCGAG
ATGGCGCTCGATGACGCCAACTACCTCTGATAGTTGAGTCGATACTTCGGCGATCACCGCTTCCCTCATA
ATGTTTAACTTTGTTTTAGGGCGACTGCCCTGCTGCGTAACATCGTTGCTGCTCCATAACATCAAACATC
GACCCACGGCGTAACGCGCTTGCTGCTTGGATGCCCGAGGCATAGACTGTACCCCAAAAAAACAGTCATA
ACAAGCCATGAAAACCGCCACTGCGCCGTTACCACCGCTGCGTTCGGTCAAGGTTCTGGACCAGTTGCGT
GAGCGCATACGCTACTTGCATTACAGCTTACGAACCGAACAGGCTTATGTCCACTGGGTTCGTGCCTTCA
TCCGTTTCCACGGTGTGCGTCACCCGGCAACCTTGGGTAGCAGCGAAGTCGAGGCATTTCTGTCCTGGCT
GGAACAGAACTTATTATTTCCTTCCTCTTTTCTACAGTATTTAAAGATACCCCAAGAAGCTAATTATAAC
AAGACGAACTCCAATTCACTGTTCCTTGCATTCTAAAACCTTAAATACCAGAAAACAGCTTTTTCAAAGT
TGTTTTCAAAGTTGGCGTATAACATAGTATCGACGGAGCCGATTTTGAAACCGCGGTGATCACAGGCAGC
AACGCTCTGTCATCGTTACAATCAACATGCTACCCTCCGCGAGATCATCCGTGTTTCAAACCCGGCAGCT
TAGTTGCCGTTCTTCCGAATAGCATCGGTAACATGAGCAAAGTCTGCCGCCTTACAACGGCTCTCCCGCT
GACGCCGTCCCGGACTGATGGGCTGCCTGTATCGAGTGGTGATTTTGTGCCGAGCTGCCGGTCGGGGAGC
TGTTGGCTGGCTGGTGGCAGGATATATTGTGGTGTAAACATAACGGATCCGGTCTCAGGAGAGCGATCAG
CTTGCATGCCGGTCGATCTAGTAACATAGATGACACCGCGCGCGATAATTTATCCTAGTTTGCGCGCTAT
ATTTTGTTTTCTATCGCGTATTAAATGTATAATTGCGGGACTCTAATCATAAAAACCCATCTCATAAATA
ACGTCATGCATTACATGTTAATTATTACATGCTTAACGTAATTCAACAGAAATTATATGATAATCATGGC
AAGACCGGCAACAGGATTCAATCTTAAGAAACTTTATTGCCAAATGTTTGAACGATCTGCTTGACTCTAG
CTAGAGTCCGAACCCCAGAGTCCCGCTCAGAAGAACTCGTCAAGAAGGCGATAGAAGGCTATGCGCTGCG
AATCGGGAGCGGCGATACCGTAAAGCACGAGGAAGCGGTCAGCCCATTCGCCGCCAAGCTCTTCAGCAAT
ATCACGGGTAGCCAACGCTATGTCCTGATAGCGGTCCGCCACACCCAGCCGGCCACAGTCGATGAATCCA
GAAAAGCGGCCATTTTCCACCATGATATTCGGCAAGCAGGCGTCGCCGTGGGTCACGACGAGATCCTCGC
CGTCGGGCATCCGCGCCTTGAGCCTGGCGAACAGTTCGGCTGGCGCGAGCCCCTGATGCTCTTCGTCCAG
ATCATCCTGATCGACAAGACCGGCTTCCATCCGAGTACGTGCTCGCTCGATGCGGTGTTTCGCTTGGTGG
TCGAATGGGCAGGTAGCCGGATCAAGCGTATGCAGCCGCCGCATTGCATCAGCCATGATGGATACTTTCT
CGGCAGGAGCAAGGTGAGATGACAGGAGATCCTGCCCCGGCACTTCGCCCAATAGCAGCCAGTCCCTTCC
CGCTTCAGTGACAACGTCGAGCACAGCTGCGCAAGGAACGCCCGTCGTGGCCAGCCACGATAGCCGCGCT
GCCTCGTCTTGGAGTTCATTCAGGGCACCGGACAGGTCGGTCTTGACAAAAAGAACCGGGCGCCCCTGCG
CTGACAGCCGGAACACGGCGGCATCAGAGCAGCCGATTGTCTGTTGTGCCCAGTCATAGCCGAATAGCCT
CTCCACCCAAGCGGCCGGAGAACCTGCGTGCAATCCATCTTGTTCAATCATGCCTCGATCGAGTTGAGAG
TGAATATGAGACTCTAATTGGATACCGAGGGGAATTTATGGAACGTCAGTGGAGCATTTTTGACAAGAAA
TATTTGCTAGCTGATAGTGACCTTAGGCGACTTTTGAACGCGCAATAATGGTTTCTGACGTATGTGCTTA
GCTCATTAAACTCCAGAAACCCGCGGCTCAGTGGCTCCTTCAACGTTGCGGTTCTGTCAGTTCCAAACGT
AAAACGGCTTGTCCCGCGTCATCGGCGGGGGTCATACCGTGACTCCCTTAATTCTCATGTATCTCCGTCA
GGAGACTAGAGCCAAGCTGATCTCCTTTGCCCCGGAGATCACCATGGACGACTTTCTCTATCTCTACGAT
CTAGGAAGAAAGTTCGACGGAGAAGGTGACGATACCATGTTCACCACCGATAATGAGAAGATTAGCCTCT
TCAATTTCAGAAAGAATGCTGACCCACAGATGGTTAGAGAGGCCTACGCGGCAGGTCTGATCAAGACGAT
CTACCCGAGTAATAATCTCCAGGAGATCAAATACCTTCCCAAGAAGGTTAAAGATGCAGTCAAAAGATTC
AGGACTAACTGCATCAAGAACACAGAGAAAGATATATTTCTCAAGATCAGAAGTACTATTCCAGTATGGA
CGATTCAAGGCTTGCTTCATA
